Addgene plasmid #224451: kiCAP-AAV-MyoAAV4D
Purpose: Rep/Cap plasmid for the production of MyoAAV 4D, a muscle-tropic AAV capsid in mice and macaques.
Depositing lab: Pardis Sabeti. Depositing organization: Broad Institute. Publication: Directed evolution of a family of AAV capsid variants enabling potent muscle-directed gene delivery across species. Tabebordbar M, Lagerborg KA, Stanton A, King EM, Ye S, Tellez L, Krunnfusz A, Tavakoli S, Widrick JJ, Messemer KA, Troiano EC, Moghadaszadeh B, Peacker BL, Leacock KA, Horwitz N, Beggs AH, Wagers AJ, Sabeti PC. Cell. 2021 Sep 16;184(19):4919-4938.e22. doi: 10.1016/j.cell.2021.08.028. Epub 2021 Sep 9. PubMed 34506722.
Backbone
  Vector backbone: pUC57-Kan
  Vector type: AAV
Growth in bacteria
  Bacterial resistance: Kanamycin, 50 μg/mL
  Growth temperature: 30°C
  Growth strain: NEB Stable
  Copy number: High Copy
Gene/Insert
  Gene/Insert name: AAV9 VP1 modified with 7mer insertion between amino acids 588 and 589 (alt name: MyoAAV 4D)
  Species: Synthetic
  Insert size (bp): 2232
  Mutation: RGDHGVL insert between amino acids 588 and 589 of AAV9 VP1, S586A, A587S, Q588T
  Promoter: p41
  Cloning method: Gibson Cloning
Terms and licenses: Academic/Nonprofit Terms; Industry Terms: Not Available to Industry
Depositor comments: Insert was cloned via BsiWI (5') and AgeI (3', preserved in cloning) sites
How to cite: kiCAP-AAV-MyoAAV4D was a gift from Pardis Sabeti (Addgene plasmid # 224451 ; http://n2t.net/addgene:224451 ; RRID:Addgene_224451)
