[The description below was written by a language model from this plasmid's Addgene catalogue record and pLannotate feature annotations shown in this document.]
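Description:
kiCAP-AAV-MyoAAV4D is a 9.4 kb Rep/Cap packaging (trans) plasmid used to produce recombinant AAV carrying the MyoAAV 4D capsid, an engineered variant described as muscle-tropic in mice and macaques. The catalogue lists the backbone as pUC57-Kan. The feature table shows a high-copy ColE1/pUC origin, a kanamycin resistance gene (aph(3')-Ia) driven by the bla promoter, and an f1 origin. It also shows pBluescript-type remnants: lacZα and MCS fragments, lac promoter/operator, and T3 and T7 promoters. No ITRs are annotated, consistent with a helper plasmid that supplies viral proteins without itself being packaged.

The payload begins with a full-length AAV2 Rep78 open reading frame. It is followed by a tetracycline-controlled transactivator coding sequence, which the annotation software calls rtTA3 with VP16-derived activation repeats in one table and rtTA-Advanced in the other, and by a bGH polyadenylation signal. Next comes an array of eight tet operator-like repeats matching fragments of a tight TRE promoter. These sit directly upstream of a partial Rep52 segment, the 3' part of rep, which presumably contains the p41 promoter the record names for cap. This arrangement suggests transactivator-boosted capsid expression, although the record does not explain it.

The 2,232 bp cap insert encodes AAV9 VP1 with the 7-mer RGDHGVL inserted between residues 588 and 589, plus S586A, A587S and Q588T substitutions. The software labels this ORF by homology to AAV2 VP1. The insert was introduced by Gibson assembly at BsiWI and AgeI sites. The plasmid would typically be co-transfected with an ITR-flanked transgene plasmid and adenoviral helper functions to generate vectors for muscle-directed gene delivery.
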