Features (pLannotate 1.2.2; 29 found; start..end, strand, type, name):
    187..2049    +  CDS            Rep78: REP78_AAV2S - Experimental evidence at protein level: Swiss-Prot protein existence level 1. Plays an essential role in the initiation of viral DNA synthesis. Binds specifically to an inverted terminal repeat element (ITR) on the 3' and 5' ends of the viral DNA, where it cleaves a site specifically to generate a priming site for initiation of the synthesis of a complementary strand. Plays also a role as transcriptional regulator, DNA helicase and as key factors in site-specific integration of the viral genome. Regulates host PKA activity by interacting with host PRKX as a mechanism of interferi
   2152..2828    +  CDS            rtTA3 (fragment): reverse tetracycline transactivator 3 activates expression from Tet-responsive promoters in the presence of doxycycline
   2758..2868    +  CDS            VP48: 3 tandem repeats of the minimal activation domain of herpes simplex virus VP16 (Cheng et al., 2013)
   2907..2925    -  promoter       SP6 promoter: promoter for bacteriophage SP6 RNA polymerase
   2951..3175    +  polyA_signal   bGH poly(A) signal: bovine growth hormone polyadenylation signal
   3179..3200    +  promoter       SV40 promoter (fragment): SV40 enhancer and early promoter
   3236..3256    +  promoter       tight TRE promoter (fragment): Tet-responsive promoter PTight, consisting of seven tet operator sequences followed by the minimal CMV promoter
   3273..3293    +  promoter       tight TRE promoter (fragment): Tet-responsive promoter PTight, consisting of seven tet operator sequences followed by the minimal CMV promoter
   3310..3330    +  promoter       tight TRE promoter (fragment): Tet-responsive promoter PTight, consisting of seven tet operator sequences followed by the minimal CMV promoter
   3347..3367    +  promoter       tight TRE promoter (fragment): Tet-responsive promoter PTight, consisting of seven tet operator sequences followed by the minimal CMV promoter
   3384..3404    +  promoter       tight TRE promoter (fragment): Tet-responsive promoter PTight, consisting of seven tet operator sequences followed by the minimal CMV promoter
   3421..3441    +  promoter       tight TRE promoter (fragment): Tet-responsive promoter PTight, consisting of seven tet operator sequences followed by the minimal CMV promoter
   3458..3478    +  promoter       tight TRE promoter (fragment): Tet-responsive promoter PTight, consisting of seven tet operator sequences followed by the minimal CMV promoter
   3495..3515    +  promoter       tight TRE promoter (fragment): Tet-responsive promoter PTight, consisting of seven tet operator sequences followed by the minimal CMV promoter
   3521..4138    +  CDS            Rep52 (fragment): REP52_AAV2S - Experimental evidence at protein level: Swiss-Prot protein existence level 1. Plays a critical role during packaging of viral DNA into empty capsids, where they are thought to be part of the packaging motor complex. The single stranded genomic DNA is packaged in a 3' to 5' direction and requires the association between viral DNA and Rep40. Regulates host PKA activity by interacting with host PRKX as a mechanism to interfere with helper virus propagation and to promote its own replication. From Adeno-associated virus 2 (isolate Srivastava/1982) (AAV-2).
   4158..6386    +  CDS            VP1: CAPSD_AAV2S - Experimental evidence at protein level: Swiss-Prot protein existence level 1. Capsid protein self-assembles to form an icosahedral capsid with a T=1 symmetry, about 22 nm in diameter, and consisting of 60 copies of three size variants of the capsid protein VP1, VP2 and VP3 which differ in their N-terminus. The capsid encapsulates the genomic ssDNA. Binds to host cell heparan sulfate and uses host ITGA5-ITGB1 as coreceptor on the cell surface to provide virion attachment to target cell. This attachment induces virion internalization predominantly through clathrin-dependent endocyt
   6542..6570    -  misc_feature   MCS (fragment): pBluescript multiple cloning site
   6583..6601    -  promoter       T3 promoter: promoter for bacteriophage T3 RNA polymerase
   6646..6662    -  protein_bind   lac operator: The lac repressor binds to the lac operator to inhibit transcription in E. coli. This inhibition can be relieved by adding lactose or isopropyl-β-D-thiogalactopyranoside (IPTG). lac repressor encoded by lacI
   6670..6700    -  promoter       lac promoter: promoter for the E. coli lac operon
   6715..6736    -  protein_bind   CAP binding site: CAP binding activates transcription in the presence of cAMP. E. coli catabolite activator protein
   6749..6841    -  CDS            lacI (fragment): lac repressor; lacI; The lac repressor binds to the lac operator to inhibit transcription in E. coli. This inhibition can be relieved by adding lactose or isopropyl-β-D-thiogalactopyranoside (IPTG).
   7024..7612    -  rep_origin     ori: high-copy-number ColE1/pMB1/pBR322/pUC origin of replication
   7783..8592    -  CDS            KanR: aminoglycoside phosphotransferase; aph(3')-Ia; confers resistance to kanamycin in bacteria or G418 (Geneticin®) in eukaryotes
   8593..8697    -  promoter       AmpR promoter: bla
   8750..9178    -  rep_origin     f1 ori (sequence partly withheld): f1 bacteriophage origin of replication; arrow indicates direction of (+) strand synthesis
   9183..9338    -  CDS            lacZα (fragment): LacZα fragment of β-galactosidase; lacZ fragment
   9346..9364    +  promoter       T7 promoter: promoter for bacteriophage T7 RNA polymerase
   9373..9392    -  misc_feature   MCS (fragment): pBluescript multiple cloning site
>Addgene plasmid #224451 | kiCAP-AAV-MyoAAV4D | addgene full sequence | sequence record 446623 | Addgene NGS Result
TCGACACGCGTGGAGGGGTGGAGTCGTGACGTGAATTACGTCATAGGGTTAGGGAGGTCCTGTATTAGAG
GTCACGTGAGTGTTTTGCGACATTTTGCGACACCATGTGGTCACGCTGGGTATTTAAGCCCGAGTGAGCA
CGCAGGGTCTCCATTTTGAAGCGGGAGGTTTGAACGCGCAGCCGCCATGCCGGGGTTTTACGAGATTGTG
ATTAAGGTCCCCAGCGACCTTGACGAGCATCTGCCCGGCATTTCTGACAGCTTTGTGAACTGGGTGGCCG
AGAAGGAATGGGAGTTGCCGCCAGATTCTGACATGGATCTGAATCTGATTGAGCAGGCACCCCTGACCGT
GGCCGAGAAGCTGCAGCGCGACTTTCTGACGGAATGGCGCCGTGTGAGTAAGGCCCCGGAGGCTCTTTTC
TTTGTGCAATTTGAGAAGGGAGAGAGCTACTTCCACATGCACGTGCTCGTGGAAACCACCGGGGTGAAAT
CCATGGTTTTGGGACGTTTCCTGAGTCAGATTCGCGAAAAACTGATTCAGAGAATTTACCGCGGGATCGA
GCCGACTTTGCCAAACTGGTTCGCGGTCACAAAGACCAGAAATGGCGCCGGAGGCGGGAACAAGGTGGTG
GATGAGTGCTACATCCCCAATTACTTGCTCCCCAAAACCCAGCCTGAGCTCCAGTGGGCGTGGACTAATA
TGGAACAGTATTTAAGCGCCTGTTTGAATCTCACGGAGCGTAAACGGTTGGTGGCGCAGCATCTGACGCA
CGTGTCGCAGACGCAGGAGCAGAACAAAGAGAATCAGAATCCCAATTCTGATGCGCCGGTGATCAGATCA
AAAACTTCAGCCAGGTACATGGAGCTGGTCGGGTGGCTCGTGGACAAGGGGATTACCTCGGAGAAGCAGT
GGATCCAGGAGGACCAGGCCTCATACATCTCCTTCAATGCGGCCTCCAACTCGCGGTCCCAAATCAAGGC
TGCCTTGGACAATGCGGGAAAGATTATGAGCCTGACTAAAACCGCCCCCGACTACCTGGTGGGCCAGCAG
CCCGTGGAGGACATTTCCAGCAATCGGATTTATAAAATTTTGGAACTAAACGGGTACGATCCCCAATATG
CGGCTTCCGTCTTTCTGGGATGGGCCACGAAAAAGTTCGGCAAGAGGAACACCATCTGGCTGTTTGGGCC
TGCAACTACCGGGAAGACCAACATCGCGGAGGCCATAGCCCACACTGTGCCCTTCTACGGGTGCGTAAAC
TGGACCAATGAGAACTTTCCCTTCAACGACTGTGTCGACAAGATGGTGATCTGGTGGGAGGAGGGGAAGA
TGACCGCCAAGGTCGTGGAGTCGGCCAAAGCCATTCTCGGAGGAAGCAAGGTGCGCGTGGACCAGAAATG
CAAGTCCTCGGCCCAGATAGACCCGACTCCCGTGATCGTCACCTCCAACACCAACATGTGCGCCGTGATT
GACGGGAACTCAACGACCTTCGAACACCAGCAGCCGTTGCAAGACCGGATGTTCAAATTTGAACTCACCC
GCCGTCTGGATCATGACTTTGGGAAGGTCACCAAGCAGGAAGTCAAAGACTTTTTCCGGTGGGCAAAGGA
TCACGTGGTTGAGGTGGAGCATGAATTCTACGTCAAAAAGGGTGGAGCCAAGAAAAGACCCGCCCCCAGT
GACGCAGATATAAGTGAGCCCAAACGGGTGCGCGAGTCAGTTGCGCAGCCATCGACGTCAGACGCGGAAG
CTTCGATCAACTACGCGGACAGGTACCAAAACAAATGTTCTCGTCACGTGGGCATGAATCTGATGCTGTT
TCCCTGCAGACAATGCGAGAGACTGAATCAGAATTCAAATATCTGCTTCACTCACGGTGTCAAAGACTGT
TTAGAGTGCTTTCCCGTGTCAGAATCTCAACCCGTTTCTGTCGTCAAAAAGGCGTATCAGAAACTGTGCT
ACATTCATCACATCATGGGAAAGGTGCCAGACGCTTGCACTGCTTGCGACCTGGTCAATGTGGACTTGGA
TGACTGTGTTTCTGAACAATAAATGACTTAAACCAGGTATTGCTGCCGATGGTTATCTTCCAGATTGGCT
CGAGGACAACCTTAGTGAACTAGTGCCACCATGAGTCGGCTGGATAAATCTAAAGTCATAAACGGCGCTC
TGGAATTACTCAATGAAGTCGGTATCGAAGGCCTGACGACAAGGAAACTCGCTCAAAAGCTGGGAGTTGA
GCAGCCTACCCTGTACTGGCACGTGAAGAACAAGCGGGCCCTGCTCGATGCCCTGGCCATCGAGATGCTG
GACAGGCATCATACCCACTTCTGCCCCCTGGAAGGCGAGTCATGGCAAGACTTTCTGCGGAACAACGCCA
AGTCATTCCGCTGTGCTCTCCTCTCACATCGCGACGGGGCTAAAGTGCATCTCGGCACCCGCCCAACAGA
GAAACAGTACGAAACCCTGGAAAATCAGCTCGCGTTCCTGTGTCAGCAAGGCTTCTCCCTGGAGAACGCA
CTGTACGCTCTGTCCGCCGTGGGCCACTTTACACTGGGCTGCGTATTGGAGGAACAGGAGCATCAAGTAG
CAAAAGAGGAAAGAGAGACACCTACCACCGATTCTATGCCCCCACTTCTGAGACAAGCAATTGAGCTGTT
CGACCGGCAGGGAGCCGAACCTGCCTTCCTTTTCGGCCTGGAACTAATCATATGTGGCCTGGAGAAACAG
CTAAAGTGCGAAAGCGGCGGGCCGGCCGACGCCCTTGACGATTTTGACTTAGACATGCTCCCAGCCGATG
CCCTTGACGACTTTGACCTTGATATGCTGCCTGCTGACGCTCTTGACGATTTTGACCTTGACATGCTCCC
CGGGTAAATGCATGAATTCGATCTAGAGGGCCCTATTCTATAGTGTCACCTAAATGCTAGAGCTCGCTGA
TCAGCCTCGACTGTGCCTTCTAGTTGCCAGCCATCTGTTGTTTGCCCCTCCCCCGTGCCTTCCTTGACCC
TGGAAGGTGCCACTCCCACTGTCCTTTCCTAATAAAATGAGGAAATTGCATCGCATTGTCTGAGTAGGTG
TCATTCTATTCTGGGGGGTGGGGTGGGGCAGGACAGCAAGGGGGAGGATTGGGAAGACAATAGCAGGCAT
GCTGGGGATGCGGTGGGCTCTATGGCTTCTGAGGCGGAAAGAACCAGCTGGGGCTCGAATCAAGCTATCA
AGTGCCACCTGACGTCTCCCTATCAGTGATAGAGAAGTCGACACGTCTCGAGCTCCCTATCAGTGATAGA
GAAGGTACGTCTAGAACGTCTCCCTATCAGTGATAGAGAAGTCGACACGTCTCGAGCTCCCTATCAGTGA
TAGAGAAGGTACGTCTAGAACGTCTCCCTATCAGTGATAGAGAAGTCGACACGTCTCGAGCTCCCTATCA
GTGATAGAGAAGGTACGTCTAGAACGTCTCCCTATCAGTGATAGAGAAGTCGACACGTCTCGAGCTCCCT
ATCAGTGATAGAGAAGGTACCCCCTATATAAGCAGAGAGATCTGTTCAAATTTGAACTGACTAAGCGGCT
CCCGCCAGATTTTGGCAAGATTACTAAGCAGGAAGTCAAGGACTTTTTTGCTTGGGCAAAGGTCAATCAG
GTGCCGGTGACTCACGAGTTTAAAGTTCCCAGGGAATTGGCGGGAACTAAAGGGGCGGAGAAATCTCTAA
AACGCCCACTGGGTGACGTCACCAATACTAGCTATAAAAGTCTGGAGAAGCGGGCCAGGCTCTCATTTGT
TCCCGAGACGCCTCGCAGTTCAGACGTGACTGTTGATCCCGCTCCTCTGCGACCGCTAGCTTCGATCAAC
TACGCGGACAGGTACCAAAACAAATGTTCTCGTCACGTGGGCATGAATCTGATGCTGTTTCCCTGCAGAC
AATGCGAGAGACTGAATCAGAATTCAAATATCTGCTTCACTCACGGTGTCAAAGACTGTTTAGAGTGCTT
TCCCGTGTCAGAATCTCAACCCGTTTCTGTCGTCAAAAAGGCGTATCAGAAACTGTGCTACATTCATCAC
ATCATGGGAAAGGTGCCAGACGCTTGCACTGCTTGCGACCTGGTCAATGTGGACTTGGATGACTGTGTTT
CTGAACAATAAATGACTTAAACCAGGTATGGCTGCCGATGGTTATCTTCCAGATTGGCTCGAGGACAACC
TTAGTGAAGGAATTCGCGAGTGGTGGGCTTTGAAACCTGGAGCCCCTCAACCCAAGGCAAATCAACAACA
TCAAGACAACGCTCGAGGTCTTGTGCTTCCGGGTTACAAATACCTTGGACCCGGCAACGGACTCGACAAG
GGGGAGCCGGTCAACGCAGCAGACGCGGCGGCCCTCGAGCACGACAAGGCCTACGACCAGCAGCTCAAGG
CCGGAGACAACCCGTACCTCAAGTACAACCACGCCGACGCCGAGTTCCAGGAGCGGCTCAAAGAAGATAC
GTCTTTTGGGGGCAACCTCGGGCGAGCAGTCTTCCAGGCCAAAAAGAGGCTTCTTGAACCTCTTGGTCTG
GTTGAGGAAGCGGCTAAGACGGCTCCTGGAAAGAAGAGGCCTGTAGAGCAGTCTCCTCAGGAACCGGACT
CCTCCGCGGGTATTGGCAAATCGGGTGCACAGCCCGCTAAAAAGAGACTCAATTTCGGTCAGACTGGCGA
CACAGAGTCAGTCCCAGACCCTCAACCAATCGGAGAACCTCCCGCAGCCCCCTCAGGTGTGGGATCTCTT
ACAATGGCTTCAGGTGGTGGCGCACCAGTGGCAGACAATAACGAAGGTGCCGATGGAGTGGGTAGTTCCT
CGGGAAATTGGCATTGCGATTCCCAATGGCTGGGGGACAGAGTCATCACCACCAGCACCCGAACCTGGGC
CCTGCCCACCTACAACAATCACCTCTACAAGCAAATCTCCAACAGCACATCTGGAGGATCTTCAAATGAC
AACGCCTACTTCGGCTACAGCACCCCCTGGGGGTATTTTGACTTCAACAGATTCCACTGCCACTTCTCAC
CACGTGACTGGCAGCGACTCATCAACAACAACTGGGGATTCCGGCCTAAGCGACTCAACTTCAAGCTCTT
CAACATTCAGGTCAAAGAGGTTACGGACAACAATGGAGTCAAGACCATCGCCAATAACCTTACCAGCACG
GTCCAGGTCTTCACGGACTCAGACTATCAGCTCCCGTACGTGCTCGGGTCGGCTCACGAGGGCTGCCTCC
CGCCGTTCCCAGCGGACGTTTTCATGATTCCTCAGTACGGGTATCTGACGCTTAATGATGGAAGCCAGGC
CGTGGGTCGTTCGTCCTTTTACTGCCTGGAATATTTCCCGTCGCAAATGCTAAGAACGGGTAACAACTTC
CAGTTCAGCTACGAGTTTGAGAACGTACCTTTCCATAGCAGCTACGCTCACAGCCAAAGCCTGGACCGAC
TAATGAATCCACTCATCGACCAATACTTGTACTATCTCTCAAAGACTATTAACGGTTCTGGACAGAATCA
ACAAACGCTAAAATTCAGTGTGGCCGGACCCAGCAACATGGCTGTCCAGGGAAGAAACTACATACCTGGA
CCCAGCTACCGACAACAACGTGTCTCAACCACTGTGACTCAAAACAACAACAGCGAATTTGCTTGGCCTG
GAGCTTCTTCTTGGGCTCTCAATGGACGTAATAGCTTGATGAATCCTGGACCTGCTATGGCCAGCCACAA
AGAAGGAGAGGACCGTTTCTTTCCTTTGTCTGGATCTTTAATTTTTGGCAAACAAGGAACTGGAAGAGAC
AACGTGGATGCGGACAAAGTCATGATAACCAACGAAGAAGAAATTAAAACTACTAACCCGGTAGCAACGG
AGTCCTATGGACAAGTGGCCACAAACCACCAGGCGAGTACTAGAGGAGACCATGGTGTGTTGGCACAGGC
GCAGACCGGCTGGGTTCAAAACCAAGGAATACTTCCGGGTATGGTTTGGCAGGACAGAGATGTGTACCTG
CAAGGACCCATTTGGGCCAAAATTCCTCACACGGACGGCAACTTTCACCCTTCTCCGCTGATGGGAGGGT
TTGGAATGAAGCACCCGCCTCCTCAGATCCTCATCAAAAACACACCTGTACCTGCGGATCCTCCAACGGC
CTTCAACAAGGACAAGCTGAACTCTTTCATCACCCAGTATTCTACTGGCCAAGTCAGCGTGGAGATCGAG
TGGGAGCTGCAGAAGGAAAACAGCAAGCGCTGGAACCCGGAGATCCAGTACACTTCCAACTATTACAAGT
CTAATAATGTTGAATTTGCTGTTAATACTGAAGGTGTATATAGTGAACCCCGCCCCATTGGCACCAGATA
CCTGACTCGTAATCTGTAATTGCTTGTTAATCAATAAACCGTTTAATTCGTTTCAGTTGAACTTTGGTCT
CTGCGTATTTCTTTCTTATCTAGTTTCCATGGCTACGTAGATAAGTAGCATGGCGGGTTAATCATTAACT
ACAGATATCCATCACACTGGCGGCCGCTCGACTAGAGCGGCCGCCACCGCGGTGGAGCTCCAGCTTTTGT
TCCCTTTAGTGAGGGTTAATTGCGCGCTTGGCGTAATCATGGTCATAGCTGTTTCCTGTGTGAAATTGTT
ATCCGCTCACAATTCCACACAACATACGAGCCGGAAGCATAAAGTGTAAAGCCTGGGGTGCCTAATGAGT
GAGCTAACTCACATTAATTGCGTTGCGCTCACTGCCCGCTTTCCAGTCGGGAAACCTGTCGTGCCAGCTG
CATTAATGAATCGGCCAACGCGCGGGGAGAGGCGGTTTGCGTATTGGGCGCTCTTCCGCTTCCTCGCTCA
CTGACTCGCTGCGCTCGGTCGTTCGGCTGCGGCGAGCGGTATCAGCTCACTCAAAGGCGGTAATACGGTT
ATCCACAGAATCAGGGGATAACGCAGGAAAGAACATGTGAGCAAAAGGCCAGCAAAAGGCCAGGAACCGT
AAAAAGGCCGCGTTGCTGGCGTTTTTCCATAGGCTCCGCCCCCCTGACGAGCATCACAAAAATCGACGCT
CAAGTCAGAGGTGGCGAAACCCGACAGGACTATAAAGATACCAGGCGTTTCCCCCTGGAAGCTCCCTCGT
GCGCTCTCCTGTTCCGACCCTGCCGCTTACCGGATACCTGTCCGCCTTTCTCCCTTCGGGAAGCGTGGCG
CTTTCTCATAGCTCACGCTGTAGGTATCTCAGTTCGGTGTAGGTCGTTCGCTCCAAGCTGGGCTGTGTGC
ACGAACCCCCCGTTCAGCCCGACCGCTGCGCCTTATCCGGTAACTATCGTCTTGAGTCCAACCCGGTAAG
ACACGACTTATCGCCACTGGCAGCAGCCACTGGTAACAGGATTAGCAGAGCGAGGTATGTAGGCGGTGCT
ACAGAGTTCTTGAAGTGGTGGCCTAACTACGGCTACACTAGAAGAACAGTATTTGGTATCTGCGCTCTGC
TGAAGCCAGTTACCTTCGGAAAAAGAGTTGGTAGCTCTTGATCCGGCAAACAAACCACCGCTGGTAGCGG
TGGTTTTTTTGTTTGCAAGCAGCAGATTACGCGCAGAAAAAAAGGATCTCAAGAAGATCCTTTGATCTTT
TCTACGGGGTCTGACGCTCAGTGGAACGAAAACTCACGTTAAGGGATTTTGGTCATGAGATTATCAAAAA
GGATCTTCACCTAGATCCTTTTAAATTAAAAATGAAGTTTTAAATCAATCTAAAGTATATATGAGTAAAC
TTGGTCTGACAGTTAGAAAAACTCATCGAGCATCAAATGAAACTGCAATTTATTCATATCAGGATTATCA
ATACCATATTTTTGAAAAAGCCGTTTCTGTAATGAAGGAGAAAACTCACCGAGGCAGTTCCATAGGATGG
CAAGATCCTGGTATCGGTCTGCGATTCCGACTCGTCCAACATCAATACAACCTATTAATTTCCCCTCGTC
AAAAATAAGGTTATCAAGTGAGAAATCACCATGAGTGACGACTGAATCCGGTGAGAATGGCAAAAGTTTA
TGCATTTCTTTCCAGACTTGTTCAACAGGCCAGCCATTACGCTCGTCATCAAAATCACTCGCATCAACCA
AACCGTTATTCATTCGTGATTGCGCCTGAGCGAGACGAAATACGCGATCGCTGTTAAAAGGACAATTACA
AACAGGAATCGAATGCAACCGGCGCAGGAACACTGCCAGCGCATCAACAATATTTTCACCTGAATCAGGA
TATTCTTCTAATACCTGGAATGCTGTTTTTCCGGGGATCGCAGTGGTGAGTAACCATGCATCATCAGGAG
TACGGATAAAATGCTTGATGGTCGGAAGAGGCATAAATTCCGTCAGCCAGTTTAGTCTGACCATCTCATC
TGTAACATCATTGGCAACGCTACCTTTGCCATGTTTCAGAAACAACTCTGGCGCATCGGGCTTCCCATAC
AAGCGATAGATTGTCGCACCTGATTGCCCGACATTATCGCGAGCCCATTTATACCCATATAAATCAGCAT
CCATGTTGGAATTTAATCGCGGCCTCGACGTTTCCCGTTGAATATGGCTCATACTCTTCCTTTTTCAATA
TTATTGAAGCATTTATCAGGGTTATTGTCTCATGAGCGGATACATATTTGAATGTATTTAGAAAAATAAA
CAAATAGGGGTTCCGCGCACATTTCCCCGAAAAGTGCCACCTAAATTGTAAGCGTTAATATTTTGTTAAA
ATTCGCGTTAAATTTTTGTTAAATCAGCTCATTTTTTAACCAATAGGCCGAAATCGGCAAAATCCCTTAT
AAATCAAAAGAATAGACCGAGATAGGGT
[37 nt withheld, positions 8849-8885]
AAAGAACGTGGACTCCAACGTCAAAGG
[49 nt withheld, positions 8913-8961]
T
[91 nt withheld, positions 8963-9053]
G
[124 nt withheld, positions 9055-9178]
CCCATTCGCCATTCAGGCTGCGCAACTGTTGGGAAGGGCGATCGGTGCGGGCCTCTTCGCTATTACGCCA
GCTGGCGAAAGGGGGATGTGCTGCAAGGCGATTAAGTTGGGTAACGCCAGGGTTTTCCCAGTCACGACGT
TGTAAAACGACGGCCAGTGAGCGCGCGTAATACGACTCACTATAGGGCGAATTGGGTACCGGGCCCCCCC
TCGATCGAGG
