Features (pLannotate 1.2.2; 28 found; start..end, strand, type, name):
    187..2049    +  CDS            Rep78: REP78_AAV2S - Experimental evidence at protein level: Swiss-Prot protein existence level 1. Plays an essential role in the initiation of viral DNA synthesis. Binds specifically to an inverted terminal repeat element (ITR) on the 3' and 5' ends of the viral DNA, where it cleaves a site specifically to generate a priming site for initiation of the synthesis of a complementary strand. Plays also a role as transcriptional regulator, DNA helicase and as key factors in site-specific integration of the viral genome. Regulates host PKA activity by interacting with host PRKX as a mechanism of interferi
   2152..2877    +  CDS            rtTA-Advanced: improved tetracycline-controlled transactivator In the Tet-On® system, rtTA-Advanced binds to the Tet-responsive element and stimulates transcription only in the presence of tetracycline or doxycycline.
   2907..2925    -  promoter       SP6 promoter: promoter for bacteriophage SP6 RNA polymerase
   2951..3175    +  polyA_signal   bGH poly(A) signal: bovine growth hormone polyadenylation signal
   3179..3200    +  promoter       SV40 promoter (fragment): SV40 enhancer and early promoter
   3236..3256    +  promoter       tight TRE promoter (fragment): Tet-responsive promoter PTight, consisting of seven tet operator sequences followed by the minimal CMV promoter
   3273..3293    +  promoter       tight TRE promoter (fragment): Tet-responsive promoter PTight, consisting of seven tet operator sequences followed by the minimal CMV promoter
   3310..3330    +  promoter       tight TRE promoter (fragment): Tet-responsive promoter PTight, consisting of seven tet operator sequences followed by the minimal CMV promoter
   3347..3367    +  promoter       tight TRE promoter (fragment): Tet-responsive promoter PTight, consisting of seven tet operator sequences followed by the minimal CMV promoter
   3384..3404    +  promoter       tight TRE promoter (fragment): Tet-responsive promoter PTight, consisting of seven tet operator sequences followed by the minimal CMV promoter
   3421..3441    +  promoter       tight TRE promoter (fragment): Tet-responsive promoter PTight, consisting of seven tet operator sequences followed by the minimal CMV promoter
   3458..3478    +  promoter       tight TRE promoter (fragment): Tet-responsive promoter PTight, consisting of seven tet operator sequences followed by the minimal CMV promoter
   3495..3515    +  promoter       tight TRE promoter (fragment): Tet-responsive promoter PTight, consisting of seven tet operator sequences followed by the minimal CMV promoter
   3521..4138    +  CDS            Rep52 (fragment): REP52_AAV2S - Experimental evidence at protein level: Swiss-Prot protein existence level 1. Plays a critical role during packaging of viral DNA into empty capsids, where they are thought to be part of the packaging motor complex. The single stranded genomic DNA is packaged in a 3' to 5' direction and requires the association between viral DNA and Rep40. Regulates host PKA activity by interacting with host PRKX as a mechanism to interfere with helper virus propagation and to promote its own replication. From Adeno-associated virus 2 (isolate Srivastava/1982) (AAV-2).
   4158..6386    +  CDS            VP1: CAPSD_AAV2S - Experimental evidence at protein level: Swiss-Prot protein existence level 1. Capsid protein self-assembles to form an icosahedral capsid with a T=1 symmetry, about 22 nm in diameter, and consisting of 60 copies of three size variants of the capsid protein VP1, VP2 and VP3 which differ in their N-terminus. The capsid encapsulates the genomic ssDNA. Binds to host cell heparan sulfate and uses host ITGA5-ITGB1 as coreceptor on the cell surface to provide virion attachment to target cell. This attachment induces virion internalization predominantly through clathrin-dependent endocyt
   6542..6570    -  misc_feature   MCS (fragment): pBluescript multiple cloning site
   6583..6601    -  promoter       T3 promoter: promoter for bacteriophage T3 RNA polymerase
   6646..6662    -  protein_bind   lac operator: The lac repressor binds to the lac operator to inhibit transcription in E. coli. This inhibition can be relieved by adding lactose or isopropyl-β-D-thiogalactopyranoside (IPTG). lac repressor encoded by lacI
   6670..6700    -  promoter       lac promoter: promoter for the E. coli lac operon
   6715..6736    -  protein_bind   CAP binding site: CAP binding activates transcription in the presence of cAMP. E. coli catabolite activator protein
   6749..6841    -  CDS            lacI (fragment): lac repressor; lacI; The lac repressor binds to the lac operator to inhibit transcription in E. coli. This inhibition can be relieved by adding lactose or isopropyl-β-D-thiogalactopyranoside (IPTG).
   7024..7612    -  rep_origin     ori: high-copy-number ColE1/pMB1/pBR322/pUC origin of replication
   7783..8592    -  CDS            KanR: aminoglycoside phosphotransferase; aph(3')-Ia; confers resistance to kanamycin in bacteria or G418 (Geneticin®) in eukaryotes
   8593..8697    -  promoter       AmpR promoter: bla
   8723..9178    -  rep_origin     f1 ori (sequence partly withheld): f1 bacteriophage origin of replication; arrow indicates direction of (+) strand synthesis
   9183..9338    -  CDS            lacZα (fragment): LacZα fragment of β-galactosidase; lacZ fragment
   9346..9364    +  promoter       T7 promoter: promoter for bacteriophage T7 RNA polymerase
   9373..9392    -  misc_feature   MCS (fragment): pBluescript multiple cloning site
>Addgene plasmid #224451 | kiCAP-AAV-MyoAAV4D Sequencing Result | analyzer sequence | sequence record 445537
TCGACACGCGTGGAGGGGTGGAGTCGTGACGTGAATTACGTCATAGGGTTAGGGAGGTCCTGTATTAGAG
GTCACGTGAGTGTTTTGCGACATTTTGCGACACCATGTGGTCACGCTGGGTATTTAAGCCCGAGTGAGCA
CGCAGGGTCTCCATTTTGAAGCGGGAGGTTTGAACGCGCAGCCGCCATGCCGGGGTTTTACGAGATTGTG
ATTAAGGTCCCCAGCGACCTTGACGAGCATCTGCCCGGCATTTCTGACAGCTTTGTGAACTGGGTGGCCG
AGAAGGAATGGGAGTTGCCGCCAGATTCTGACATGGATCTGAATCTGATTGAGCAGGCACCCCTGACCGT
GGCCGAGAAGCTGCAGCGCGACTTTCTGACGGAATGGCGCCGTGTGAGTAAGGCCCCGGAGGCTCTTTTC
TTTGTGCAATTTGAGAAGGGAGAGAGCTACTTCCACATGCACGTGCTCGTGGAAACCACCGGGGTGAAAT
CCATGGTTTTGGGACGTTTCCTGAGTCAGATTCGCGAAAAACTGATTCAGAGAATTTACCGCGGGATCGA
GCCGACTTTGCCAAACTGGTTCGCGGTCACAAAGACCAGAAATGGCGCCGGAGGCGGGAACAAGGTGGTG
GATGAGTGCTACATCCCCAATTACTTGCTCCCCAAAACCCAGCCTGAGCTCCAGTGGGCGTGGACTAATA
TGGAACAGTATTTAAGCGCCTGTTTGAATCTCACGGAGCGTAAACGGTTGGTGGCGCAGCATCTGACGCA
CGTGTCGCAGACGCAGGAGCAGAACAAAGAGAATCAGAATCCCAATTCTGATGCGCCGGTGATCAGATCA
AAAACTTCAGCCAGGTACATGGAGCTGGTCGGGTGGCTCGTGGACAAGGGGATTACCTCGGAGAAGCAGT
GGATCCAGGAGGACCAGGCCTCATACATCTCCTTCAATGCGGCCTCCAACTCGCGGTCCCAAATCAAGGC
TGCCTTGGACAATGCGGGAAAGATTATGAGCCTGACTAAAACCGCCCCCGACTACCTGGTGGGCCAGCAG
CCCGTGGAGGACATTTCCAGCAATCGGATTTATAAAATTTTGGAACTAAACGGGTACGATCCCCAATATG
CGGCTTCCGTCTTTCTGGGATGGGCCACGAAAAAGTTCGGCAAGAGGAACACCATCTGGCTGTTTGGGCC
TGCAACTACCGGGAAGACCAACATCGCGGAGGCCATAGCCCACACTGTGCCCTTCTACGGGTGCGTAAAC
TGGACCAATGAGAACTTTCCCTTCAACGACTGTGTCGACAAGATGGTGATCTGGTGGGAGGAGGGGAAGA
TGACCGCCAAGGTCGTGGAGTCGGCCAAAGCCATTCTCGGAGGAAGCAAGGTGCGCGTGGACCAGAAATG
CAAGTCCTCGGCCCAGATAGACCCGACTCCCGTGATCGTCACCTCCAACACCAACATGTGCGCCGTGATT
GACGGGAACTCAACGACCTTCGAACACCAGCAGCCGTTGCAAGACCGGATGTTCAAATTTGAACTCACCC
GCCGTCTGGATCATGACTTTGGGAAGGTCACCAAGCAGGAAGTCAAAGACTTTTTCCGGTGGGCAAAGGA
TCACGTGGTTGAGGTGGAGCATGAATTCTACGTCAAAAAGGGTGGAGCCAAGAAAAGACCCGCCCCCAGT
GACGCAGATATAAGTGAGCCCAAACGGGTGCGCGAGTCAGTTGCGCAGCCATCGACGTCAGACGCGGAAG
CTTCGATCAACTACGCGGACAGGTACCAAAACAAATGTTCTCGTCACGTGGGCATGAATCTGATGCTGTT
TCCCTGCAGACAATGCGAGAGACTGAATCAGAATTCAAATATCTGCTTCACTCACGGTGTCAAAGACTGT
TTAGAGTGCTTTCCCGTGTCAGAATCTCAACCCGTTTCTGTCGTCAAAAAGGCGTATCAGAAACTGTGCT
ACATTCATCACATCATGGGAAAGGTGCCAGACGCTTGCACTGCTTGCGACCTGGTCAATGTGGACTTGGA
TGACTGTGTTTCTGAACAATAAATGACTTAAACCAGGTATTGCTGCCGATGGTTATCTTCCAGATTGGCT
CGAGGACAACCTTAGTGAACTAGTGCCACCATGAGTCGGCTGGATAAATCTAAAGTCATAAACGGCGCTC
TGGAATTACTCAATGAAGTCGGTATCGAAGGCCTGACGACAAGGAAACTCGCTCAAAAGCTGGGAGTTGA
GCAGCCTACCCTGTACTGGCACGTGAAGAACAAGCGGGCCCTGCTCGATGCCCTGGCCATCGAGATGCTG
GACAGGCATCATACCCACTTCTGCCCCCTGGAAGGCGAGTCATGGCAAGACTTTCTGCGGAACAACGCCA
AGTCATTCCGCTGTGCTCTCCTCTCACATCGCGACGGGGCTAAAGTGCATCTCGGCACCCGCCCAACAGA
GAAACAGTACGAAACCCTGGAAAATCAGCTCGCGTTCCTGTGTCAGCAAGGCTTCTCCCTGGAGAACGCA
CTGTACGCTCTGTCCGCCGTGGGCCACTTTACACTGGGCTGCGTATTGGAGGAACAGGAGCATCAAGTAG
CAAAAGAGGAAAGAGAGACACCTACCACCGATTCTATGCCCCCACTTCTGAGACAAGCAATTGAGCTGTT
CGACCGGCAGGGAGCCGAACCTGCCTTCCTTTTCGGCCTGGAACTAATCATATGTGGCCTGGAGAAACAG
CTAAAGTGCGAAAGCGGCGGGCCGGCCGRCGCCCTTGACGATTTTGACTTAGACATGCTCCCAGCCGATG
CCCTTGACGACTTTGACCTTGATATGCTGCCTGCTGACGCTCTTGACGATTTTGACCTTGACATGCTCCC
CGGGTAAATGCATGAATTCGATCTAGAGGGCCCTATTCTATAGTGTCACCTAAATGCTAGAGCTCGCTGA
TCAGCCTCGACTGTGCCTTCTAGTTGCCAGCCATCTGTTGTTTGCCCCTCCCCCGTGCCTTCCTTGACCC
TGGAAGGTGCCACTCCCACTGTCCTTTCCTAATAAAATGAGGAAATTGCATCGCATTGTCTGAGTAGGTG
TCATTCTATTCTGGGGGGTGGGGTGGGGCAGGACAGCAAGGGGGAGGATTGGGAAGACAATAGCAGGCAT
GCTGGGGATGCGGTGGGCTCTATGGCTTCTGAGGCGGAAAGAACCAGCTGGGGCTCGAATCAAGCTATCA
AGTGCCACCTGACGTCTCCCTATCAGTGATAGAGAAGTCGACACGTCTCGAGCTCCCTATCAGTGATAGA
GAAGGTACGTCTAGAACGTCTCCCTATCAGTGATAGAGAAGTCGACACGTCTCGAGCTCCCTATCAGTGA
TAGAGAAGGTACGTCTAGAACGTCTCCCTATCAGTGATAGAGAAGTCGACACGTCTCGAGCTCCCTATCA
GTGATAGAGAAGGTACGTCTAGAACGTCTCCCTATCAGTGATAGAGAAGTCGACACGTCTCGAGCTCCCT
ATCAGTGATAGAGAAGGTACCCCCTATATAAGCAGAGAGATCTGTTCAAATTTGAACTGACTAAGCGGCT
CCCGCCAGATTTTGGCAAGATTACTAAGCAGGAAGTCAAGGACTTTTTTGCTTGGGCAAAGGTCAATCAG
GTGCCGGTGACTCACGAGTTTAAAGTTCCCAGGGAATTGGCGGGAACTAAAGGGGCGGAGAAATCTCTAA
AACGCCCACTGGGTGACGTCACCAATACTAGCTATAAAAGTCTGGAGAAGCGGGCCAGGCTCTCATTTGT
TCCCGAGACGCCTCGCAGTTCAGACGTGACTGTTGATCCCGCTCCTCTGCGACCGCTAGCTTCGATCAAC
TACGCGGACAGGTACCAAAACAAATGTTCTCGTCACGTGGGCATGAATCTGATGCTGTTTCCCTGCAGAC
AATGCGAGAGACTGAATCAGAATTCAAATATCTGCTTCACTCACGGTGTCAAAGACTGTTTAGAGTGCTT
TCCCGTGTCAGAATCTCAACCCGTTTCTGTCGTCAAAAAGGCGTATCAGAAACTGTGCTACATTCATCAC
ATCATGGGAAAGGTGCCAGACGCTTGCACTGCTTGCGACCTGGTCAATGTGGACTTGGATGACTGTGTTT
CTGAACAATAAATGACTTAAACCAGGTATGGCTGCCGATGGTTATCTTCCAGATTGGCTCGAGGACAACC
TTAGTGAAGGAATTCGCGAGTGGTGGGCTTTGAAACCTGGAGCCCCTCAACCCAAGGCAAATCAACAACA
TCAAGACAACGCTCGAGGTCTTGTGCTTCCGGGTTACAAATACCTTGGACCCGGCAACGGACTCGACAAG
GGGGAGCCGGTCAACGCAGCAGACGCGGCGGCCCTCGAGCACGACAAGGCCTACGACCAGCAGCTCAAGG
CCGGAGACAACCCGTACCTCAAGTACAACCACGCCGACGCCGAGTTCCAGGAGCGGCTCAAAGAAGATAC
GTCTTTTGGGGGCAACCTCGGGCGAGCAGTCTTCCAGGCCAAAAAGAGGCTTCTTGAACCTCTTGGTCTG
GTTGAGGAAGCGGCTAAGACGGCTCCTGGAAAGAAGAGGCCTGTAGAGCAGTCTCCTCAGGAACCGGACT
CCTCCGCGGGTATTGGCAAATCGGGTGCACAGCCCGCTAAAAAGAGACTCAATTTCGGTCAGACTGGCGA
CACAGAGTCAGTCCCAGACCCTCAACCAATCGGAGAACCTCCCGCAGCCCCCTCAGGTGTGGGATCTCTT
ACAATGGCTTCAGGTGGTGGCGCACCAGTGGCAGACAATAACGAAGGTGCCGATGGAGTGGGTAGTTCCT
CGGGAAATTGGCATTGCGATTCCCAATGGCTGGGGGACAGAGTCATCACCACCAGCACCCGAACCTGGGC
CCTGCCCACCTACAACAATCACCTCTACAAGCAAATCTCCAACAGCACATCTGGAGGATCTTCAAATGAC
AACGCCTACTTCGGCTACAGCACCCCCTGGGGGTATTTTGACTTCAACAGATTCCACTGCCACTTCTCAC
CACGTGACTGGCAGCGACTCATCAACAACAACTGGGGATTCCGGCCTAAGCGACTCAACTTCAAGCTCTT
CAACATTCAGGTCAAAGAGGTTACGGACAACAATGGAGTCAAGACCATCGCCAATAACCTTACCAGCACG
GTCCAGGTCTTCACGGACTCAGACTATCAGCTCCCGTACGTGCTCGGGTCGGCTCACGAGGGCTGCCTCC
CGCCGTTCCCAGCGGACGTTTTCATGATTCCTCAGTACGGGTATCTGACGCTTAATGATGGAAGCCAGGC
CGTGGGTCGTTCGTCCTTTTACTGCCTGGAATATTTCCCGTCGCAAATGCTAAGAACGGGTAACAACTTC
CAGTTCAGCTACGAGTTTGAGAACGTACCTTTCCATAGCAGCTACGCTCACAGCCAAAGCCTGGACCGAC
TAATGAATCCACTCATCGACCAATACTTGTACTATCTCTCAAAGACTATTAACGGTTCTGGACAGAATCA
ACAAACGCTAAAATTCAGTGTGGCCGGACCCAGCAACATGGCTGTCCAGGGAAGAAACTACATACCTGGA
CCCAGCTACCGACAACAACGTGTCTCAACCACTGTGACTCAAAACAACAACAGCGAATTTGCTTGGCCTG
GAGCTTCTTCTTGGGCTCTCAATGGACGTAATAGCTTGATGAATCCTGGACCTGCTATGGCCAGCCACAA
AGAAGGAGAGGACCGTTTCTTTCCTTTGTCTGGATCTTTAATTTTTGGCAAACAAGGAACTGGAAGAGAC
AACGTGGATGCGGACAAAGTCATGATAACCAACGAAGAAGAAATTAAAACTACTAACCCGGTAGCAACGG
AGTCCTATGGACAAGTGGCCACAAACCACCAGGCGAGTACTAGAGGAGACCATGGTGTGTTGGCACAGGC
GCAGACCGGCTGGGTTCAAAACCAAGGAATACTTCCGGGTATGGTTTGGCAGGACAGAGATGTGTACCTG
CAAGGACCCATTTGGGCCAAAATTCCTCACACGGACGGCAACTTTCACCCTTCTCCGCTGATGGGAGGGT
TTGGAATGAAGCACCCGCCTCCTCAGATCCTCATCAAAAACACACCTGTACCTGCGGATCCTCCAACGGC
CTTCAACAAGGACAAGCTGAACTCTTTCATCACCCAGTATTCTACTGGCCAAGTCAGCGTGGAGATCGAG
TGGGAGCTGCAGAAGGAAAACAGCAAGCGCTGGAACCCGGAGATCCAGTACACTTCCAACTATTACAAGT
CTAATAATGTTGAATTTGCTGTTAATACTGAAGGTGTATATAGTGAACCCCGCCCCATTGGCACCAGATA
CCTGACTCGTAATCTGTAATTGCTTGTTAATCAATAAACCGTTTAATTCGTTTCAGTTGAACTTTGGTCT
CTGCGTATTTCTTTCTTATCTAGTTTCCATGGCTACGTAGATAAGTAGCATGGCGGGTTAATCATTAACT
ACAGATATCCATCACACTGGCGGCCGCTCGACTAGAGCGGCCGCCACCGCGGTGGAGCTCCAGCTTTTGT
TCCCTTTAGTGAGGGTTAATTGCGCGCTTGGCGTAATCATGGTCATAGCTGTTTCCTGTGTGAAATTGTT
ATCCGCTCACAATTCCACACAACATACGAGCCGGAAGCATAAAGTGTAAAGCCTGGGGTGCCTAATGAGT
GAGCTAACTCACATTAATTGCGTTGCGCTCACTGCCCGCTTTCCAGTCGGGAAACCTGTCGTGCCAGCTG
CATTAATGAATCGGCCAACGCGCGGGGAGAGGCGGTTTGCGTATTGGGCGCTCTTCCGCTTCCTCGCTCA
CTGACTCGCTGCGCTCGGTCGTTCGGCTGCGGCGAGCGGTATCAGCTCACTCAAAGGCGGTAATACGGTT
ATCCACAGAATCAGGGGATAACGCAGGAAAGAACATGTGAGCAAAAGGCCAGCAAAAGGCCAGGAACCGT
AAAAAGGCCGCGTTGCTGGCGTTTTTCCATAGGCTCCGCCCCCCTGACGAGCATCACAAAAATCGACGCT
CAAGTCAGAGGTGGCGAAACCCGACAGGACTATAAAGATACCAGGCGTTTCCCCCTGGAAGCTCCCTCGT
GCGCTCTCCTGTTCCGACCCTGCCGCTTACCGGATACCTGTCCGCCTTTCTCCCTTCGGGAAGCGTGGCG
CTTTCTCATAGCTCACGCTGTAGGTATCTCAGTTCGGTGTAGGTCGTTCGCTCCAAGCTGGGCTGTGTGC
ACGAACCCCCCGTTCAGCCCGACCGCTGCGCCTTATCCGGTAACTATCGTCTTGAGTCCAACCCGGTAAG
ACACGACTTATCGCCACTGGCAGCAGCCACTGGTAACAGGATTAGCAGAGCGAGGTATGTAGGCGGTGCT
ACAGAGTTCTTGAAGTGGTGGCCTAACTACGGCTACACTAGAAGAACAGTATTTGGTATCTGCGCTCTGC
TGAAGCCAGTTACCTTCGGAAAAAGAGTTGGTAGCTCTTGATCCGGCAAACAAACCACCGCTGGTAGCGG
TGGTTTTTTTGTTTGCAAGCAGCAGATTACGCGCAGAAAAAAAGGATCTCAAGAAGATCCTTTGATCTTT
TCTACGGGGTCTGACGCTCAGTGGAACGAAAACTCACGTTAAGGGATTTTGGTCATGAGATTATCAAAAA
GGATCTTCACCTAGATCCTTTTAAATTAAAAATGAAGTTTTAAATCAATCTAAAGTATATATGAGTAAAC
TTGGTCTGACAGTTAGAAAAACTCATCGAGCATCAAATGAAACTGCAATTTATTCATATCAGGATTATCA
ATACCATATTTTTGAAAAAGCCGTTTCTGTAATGAAGGAGAAAACTCACCGAGGCAGTTCCATAGGATGG
CAAGATCCTGGTATCGGTCTGCGATTCCGACTCGTCCAACATCAATACAACCTATTAATTTCCCCTCGTC
AAAAATAAGGTTATCAAGTGAGAAATCACCATGAGTGACGACTGAATCCGGTGAGAATGGCAAAAGTTTA
TGCATTTCTTTCCAGACTTGTTCAACAGGCCAGCCATTACGCTCGTCATCAAAATCACTCGCATCAACCA
AACCGTTATTCATTCGTGATTGCGCCTGAGCGAGACGAAATACGCGATCGCTGTTAAAAGGACAATTACA
AACAGGAATCGAATGCAACCGGCGCAGGAACACTGCCAGCGCATCAACAATATTTTCACCTGAATCAGGA
TATTCTTCTAATACCTGGAATGCTGTTTTTCCGGGGATCGCAGTGGTGAGTAACCATGCATCATCAGGAG
TACGGATAAAATGCTTGATGGTCGGAAGAGGCATAAATTCCGTCAGCCAGTTTAGTCTGACCATCTCATC
TGTAACATCATTGGCAACGCTACCTTTGCCATGTTTCAGAAACAACTCTGGCGCATCGGGCTTCCCATAC
AAGCGATAGATTGTCGCACCTGATTGCCCGACATTATCGCGAGCCCATTTATACCCATATAAATCAGCAT
CCATGTTGGAATTTAATCGCGGCCTCGACGTTTCCCGTTGAATATGGCTCATACTCTTCCTTTTTCAATA
TTATTGAAGCATTTATCAGGGTTATTGTCTCATGAGCGGATACATATTTGAATGTATTTAGAAAAATAAA
CAAATAGGGGTTCCGCGCACATTTCCCCGAAAAGTGCCACCTAAATTGTAAGCGTTAATATTTTGTTAAA
ATTCGCGTTAAATTTTTGTTAAATCAGCTCATTTTTTAACCAATAGGCCGAAATCGGCAAAATCCCTTAT
AAATCAAAAGAATAGACCGAGATAGGGT
[37 nt withheld, positions 8849-8885]
AAAGAACGTGGACTCCAACGTCAAAGG
[49 nt withheld, positions 8913-8961]
T
[91 nt withheld, positions 8963-9053]
G
[67 nt withheld, positions 9055-9121]
YCMCGCYGCGCGYAMCCMCCACM
[34 nt withheld, positions 9145-9178]
CCCATTCGCCATTCAGGCTGCGCAACTGTTGGGAAGGGCGATCGGTGCGGGCCTCTTCGCTATTACGCCA
GCTGGCGAAAGGGGGATGTGCTGCAAGGCGATTAAGTTGGGTAACGCCAGGGTTTTCCCAGTCACGACGT
TGTAAAACGACGGCCAGTGAGCGCGCGTAATACGACTCACTATAGGGCGAATTGGGTACCGGGCCCCCCC
TCGATCGAGG
