>Addgene plasmid #224451 | kiCAP-AAV-MyoAAV4D | depositor partial sequence | sequence record 439847 | MyoAAV 4D cap
ATGGCTGCCGATGGTTATCTTCCAGATTGGCTCGAGGACAACCTTAGTGAAGGAATTCGCGAGTGGTGGG
CTTTGAAACCTGGAGCCCCTCAACCCAAGGCAAATCAACAACATCAAGACAACGCTCGAGGTCTTGTGCT
TCCGGGTTACAAATACCTTGGACCCGGCAACGGACTCGACAAGGGGGAGCCGGTCAACGCAGCAGACGCG
GCGGCCCTCGAGCACGACAAGGCCTACGACCAGCAGCTCAAGGCCGGAGACAACCCGTACCTCAAGTACA
ACCACGCCGACGCCGAGTTCCAGGAGCGGCTCAAAGAAGATACGTCTTTTGGGGGCAACCTCGGGCGAGC
AGTCTTCCAGGCCAAAAAGAGGCTTCTTGAACCTCTTGGTCTGGTTGAGGAAGCGGCTAAGACGGCTCCT
GGAAAGAAGAGGCCTGTAGAGCAGTCTCCTCAGGAACCGGACTCCTCCGCGGGTATTGGCAAATCGGGTG
CACAGCCCGCTAAAAAGAGACTCAATTTCGGTCAGACTGGCGACACAGAGTCAGTCCCAGACCCTCAACC
AATCGGAGAACCTCCCGCAGCCCCCTCAGGTGTGGGATCTCTTACAATGGCTTCAGGTGGTGGCGCACCA
GTGGCAGACAATAACGAAGGTGCCGATGGAGTGGGTAGTTCCTCGGGAAATTGGCATTGCGATTCCCAAT
GGCTGGGGGACAGAGTCATCACCACCAGCACCCGAACCTGGGCCCTGCCCACCTACAACAATCACCTCTA
CAAGCAAATCTCCAACAGCACATCTGGAGGATCTTCAAATGACAACGCCTACTTCGGCTACAGCACCCCC
TGGGGGTATTTTGACTTCAACAGATTCCACTGCCACTTCTCACCACGTGACTGGCAGCGACTCATCAACA
ACAACTGGGGATTCCGGCCTAAGCGACTCAACTTCAAGCTCTTCAACATTCAGGTCAAAGAGGTTACGGA
CAACAATGGAGTCAAGACCATCGCCAATAACCTTACCAGCACGGTCCAGGTCTTCACGGACTCAGACTAT
CAGCTCCCGTACGTGCTCGGGTCGGCTCACGAGGGCTGCCTCCCGCCGTTCCCAGCGGACGTTTTCATGA
TTCCTCAGTACGGGTATCTGACGCTTAATGATGGAAGCCAGGCCGTGGGTCGTTCGTCCTTTTACTGCCT
GGAATATTTCCCGTCGCAAATGCTAAGAACGGGTAACAACTTCCAGTTCAGCTACGAGTTTGAGAACGTA
CCTTTCCATAGCAGCTACGCTCACAGCCAAAGCCTGGACCGACTAATGAATCCACTCATCGACCAATACT
TGTACTATCTCTCAAAGACTATTAACGGTTCTGGACAGAATCAACAAACGCTAAAATTCAGTGTGGCCGG
ACCCAGCAACATGGCTGTCCAGGGAAGAAACTACATACCTGGACCCAGCTACCGACAACAACGTGTCTCA
ACCACTGTGACTCAAAACAACAACAGCGAATTTGCTTGGCCTGGAGCTTCTTCTTGGGCTCTCAATGGAC
GTAATAGCTTGATGAATCCTGGACCTGCTATGGCCAGCCACAAAGAAGGAGAGGACCGTTTCTTTCCTTT
GTCTGGATCTTTAATTTTTGGCAAACAAGGAACTGGAAGAGACAACGTGGATGCGGACAAAGTCATGATA
ACCAACGAAGAAGAAATTAAAACTACTAACCCGGTAGCAACGGAGTCCTATGGACAAGTGGCCACAAACC
ACCAGGCGAGTACTAGAGGAGACCATGGTGTGTTGGCACAGGCGCAGACCGGCTGGGTTCAAAACCAAGG
AATACTTCCGGGTATGGTTTGGCAGGACAGAGATGTGTACCTGCAAGGACCCATTTGGGCCAAAATTCCT
CACACGGACGGCAACTTTCACCCTTCTCCGCTGATGGGAGGGTTTGGAATGAAGCACCCGCCTCCTCAGA
TCCTCATCAAAAACACACCTGTACCTGCGGATCCTCCAACGGCCTTCAACAAGGACAAGCTGAACTCTTT
CATCACCCAGTATTCTACTGGCCAAGTCAGCGTGGAGATCGAGTGGGAGCTGCAGAAGGAAAACAGCAAG
CGCTGGAACCCGGAGATCCAGTACACTTCCAACTATTACAAGTCTAATAATGTTGAATTTGCTGTTAATA
CTGAAGGTGTATATAGTGAACCCCGCCCCATTGGCACCAGATACCTGACTCGTAATCTGTAA
